>Addgene plasmid #140674 | pJ2072.2_CRISPRlator | addgene full sequence | sequence record 305156 | Addgene NGS Result
CATACATACTCTAAGATGTGTCTCGCTGGGACGCCCGGGGACTACACTTACGAAACTATTGATTGCTCAG
CCTGCGGTCCGGGTTCACTGCCGTATAGGCAGATCAGTGTGTACTAAGTACTGTTTCAGAGCTATGCTGG
AAACAGCATAGCAAGTTGAAATAAGGCTAGTCCGTTATCAACTTGAAAAAGTGGCACCGAGTCGGTGCGT
TCACTGCCGTATAGGCAGTCGCTGGGACGCCCGCTCGAGCAATAAACAGTTGATAGGGCTTCTCCGTTAC
AGCCTGCGGTCCGGGTTCACTGCCGTATAGGCAGTAATTTTGTTTAACTTTAAGAAGGAGATATACATAT
GGTGAGCAAGGGCGAGGAGGATAACATGGCCATCATCAAGGAGTTCATGCGCTTCAAGGTGCACATGGAG
GGCTCCGTGAACGGCCACGAGTTCGAGATCGAGGGCGAGGGCGAGGGCCGCCCCTACGAGGGCACCCAGA
CCGCCAAGCTGAAGGTGACCAAGGGTGGCCCCCTGCCCTTCGCCTGGGACATCCTGTCCCCTCAGTTCAT
GTACGGCTCCAAGGCCTACGTGAAGCACCCCGCCGACATCCCCGACTACTTGAAGCTGTCCTTCCCCGAG
GGCTTCAAGTGGGAGCGCGTGATGAACTTCGAGGACGGCGGCGTGGTGACCGTGACCCAGGACTCCTCTC
TGCAGGACGGCGAGTTCATCTACAAGGTGAAGCTGCGCGGCACCAACTTCCCCTCCGACGGCCCCGTAAT
GCAGAAGAAGACTATGGGCTGGGAGGCCTCCTCCGAGCGGATGTACCCCGAGGACGGCGCGCTGAAGGGC
GAGATCAAGCAGAGGCTGAAGCTGAAGGACGGCGGCCACTACGACGCTGAAGTCAAGACCACCTACAAGG
CCAAGAAGCCCGTGCAGCTGCCCGGCGCGTACAACGTCAACATCAAGTTGGACATCACCTCCCACAACGA
GGACTACACCATCGTGGAACAGTACGAACGCGCCGAGGGCCGCCACTCCACCGGCGGCATGGACGAGCTG
TACAAGATGTCCCGCCGTAATACTGACGCCATCACAATCCACAGCATCCTGGATTGGATTGAAGACAACT
TGGAGTCGCCGTTGAGTTTAGAAAAAGTTAGTGAACGTAGTGGTTACTCAAAGTGGCACCTTCAGCGCAT
GTTTAAGAAGGAAACGGGTCATTCATTGGGTCAATATATTCGTTCTCGCAAGATGACTGAAATTGCCCAG
AAATTGAAAGAGTCTAATGAACCTATTTTGTACCTGGCGGAGCGTTACGGCTTTGAAAGTCAGCAAACCC
TTACACGTACCTTCAAGAATTACTTTGACGTTCCACCACACAAATATCGTATGACCAACATGCAGGGTGA
GTCACGTTTTTTGCATCCGTTGAATCATTACAATTCCTAATAATCGCTGGGACGCCCGCCATGGTTCAGC
CAAAAAACTTAAGACCGCCGGTCTTGTCCACTACCTTGCAGTAATGCGGTGGACAGGATCGGCGGTTTTC
TTTTCTCTTCTCAATTCTTCTGACCTGTAACGAATAATAGATAGTAAAGTAGTCTCCGATTGAGTTTTCT
CTGCCGAGTCCCACCCAGTTCTGTGATTTCAGTAAGTTGGTAATTGATACACTGTTGCGAGAACTGCTGC
CTGGTAGTAGATAGGTTGTTATTGAGTAAGAAGGTAAAGTGAACGAAATCCCTGAAACTGAGACTGTAGA
AAATAAGCTTCAGCCTGCGGTCCGGTTGACGGCTAGCTCAGTCCTAGGTACAGTGCTAGCTCGCTGGGAC
GCCCGAGATAGCCGTTACACAGGTGACACTTATTTCAGCCTGCGGTCCGGCCACACTAGAGTCTAGCTTG
AGATCGCTGGGACGCCCGTGAACAGTTGCTCTGATTGAAACCACGATTCAGCCTGCGGTCCGGGTTCACT
GCCGTATAGGCAGGACACATCTTAGAGTATGTAGTTTCAGAGCTATGCTGGAAACAGCATAGCAAGTTGA
AATAAGGCTAGTCCGTTATCAACTTGAAAAAGTGGCACCGAGTCGGTGCGTTCACTGCCGTATAGGCAGT
CGCTGGGACGCCCGGGATCCAAGAGATTTCTACACGATTGAGCACTGTCTCAGCCTGCGGTCCGGGTTCA
CTGCCGTATAGGCAGTAATTTTGTTTAACTTTAAGAAGGAGATATACATATGTCTAAAGGTGAAGAATTA
TTCACTGGTGTTGTCCCAATTTTGGTTGAATTAGATGGTGATGTTAATGGTCACAAATTTTCTGTCTCCG
GTGAAGGTGAAGGTGATGCTACTTACGGTAAATTGACCTTAAAATTTATTTGTACTACTGGTAAATTGCC
AGTTCCGTGGCCAACCTTAGTCACTACTTTAGGTTATGGTTTGATGTGTTTTGCTAGATACCCAGATCAT
ATGAAACAACATGACTTTTTCAAGTCTGCCATGCCAGAAGGTTATGTTCAAGAAAGAACTATTTTTTTCA
AAGATGACGGTAACTACAAGACCAGAGCTGAAGTCAAGTTTGAAGGTGATACCTTAGTTAATAGAATCGA
ATTAAAAGGTATTGATTTTAAAGAAGATGGTAACATTTTAGGTCACAAATTGGAATACAACTATAACTCT
CACAATGTTTACATCATGGCTGACAAACAAAAGAATGGTATCAAAGTTAACTTCAAAATTAGACACAACA
TTGAAGATGGTTCTGTTCAATTAGCTGACCATTATCAACAAAATACTCCAATTGGTGATGGTCCAGTCTT
GTTACCAGACAACCATTACTTATCCTATCAATCTAAATTATCCAAAGATCCAAACGAAAAGAGAGACCAC
ATGGTCTTGTTAGAATTTGTTACTGCTGCTGGTATTACCCACGGTATGGATGAATTGTACAAAATGTCCC
GCCGTAATACTGACGCCATCACAATCCACAGCATCCTGGATTGGATTGAAGACTAATAATCGCTGGGACG
CCCGCCTGCAGGCTCGGTACCAAATTCCAGAAAAGAGGCCTCCCGAAAGGGGGGCCTTTTTTCGTTTTGG
TCCTAATAGATAAAGGATAGGTCTGGTAGTGTTGTTCGTTCTCGCAGGTAAATCAATAATACTCAGCAGT
TCCGTAGACTTTTCAGTGGGACAGGGTAGCGATAACAGATAGATTGTAATAAGACACAGTAGGTGCTCGT
AGTTGCGTGAAGAGAACCGCTCAGGAAATCCAGTCAGAAGTATTGGTAATCGTTGAAAACTCAGTCGACC
AGCCTGCGGTCCGGTTGACGGCTAGCTCAGTCCTAGGTACAGTGCTAGCTCGCTGGGACGCCCGAGTGAC
GACTGCGAAGTAACCTCTATTTATCAGCCTGCGGTCCGGCCAAGTACTTAGTACACACTGATTCGCTGGG
ACGCCCGGTAGTGCTTATCAGACCCAATACTGTTGAACAGCCTGCGGTCCGGGTTCACTGCCGTATAGGC
AGTCTCAAGCTAGACTCTAGTGGTTTCAGAGCTATGCTGGAAACAGCATAGCAAGTTGAAATAAGGCTAG
TCCGTTATCAACTTGAAAAAGTGGCACCGAGTCGGTGCGTTCACTGCCGTATAGGCAGTCGCTGGGACGC
CCGGACGTCCTATTACACTCGTCGTTGGAAACTGAAGATCAGCCTGCGGTCCGGGTTCACTGCCGTATAG
GCAGTAATTTTGTTTAACTTTAAGAAGGAGATATACATATGAATCAGTCATTCATCTCGGACATCTTATA
TGCCGACATCGAATCGAAGGCTAAGGAACTTACAGTCAATTCCAACAATACTGTCCAGCCGGTCGCGCTT
ATGCGCTTAGGAGTTTTCGTTCCCAAACCTTCCAAGAGCAAAGGAGAAAGTAAGGAAATTGACGCCACCA
AAGCCTTCTCTCAACTGGAGATTGCTAAAGCAGAGGGCATGAGTAAAGGAGAAGAACTTTTCACTGGAGT
TGTCCCAATTCTTGTTGAATTAGATGGTGATGTTAATGGGCACAAATTTTCTGTCAGTGGAGAGGGTGAA
GGTGATGCAACATACGGAAAACTTACCCTTAAATTTATTTGCACTACTGGAAAACTACCTGTTCCGTGGC
CAACACTTGTCACTACTTTGACTTGGGGTGTTCAATGCTTTGCTAGATACCCAGATCATATGAAACAGCA
TGACTTTTTCAAGAGTGCCATGCCCGAAGGTTATGTACAGGAAAGAACTATATTTTTCAAAGATGACGGG
AACTACAAGACACGTGCTGAAGTCAAGTTTGAAGGTGATACCCTTGTTAATAGAATCGAGTTAAAAGGTA
TTGATTTTAAAGAAGATGGAAACATTCTTGGACACAAATTGGAATACAACGCTATTTCAGATAATGTATA
CATCACTGCAGACAAACAAAAGAATGGAATCAAAGCTAATTTCAAAATTAGACACAACATTGAAGATGGA
AGCGTTCAACTAGCAGACCATTATCAACAAAATACTCCAATTGGCGATGGCCCTGTCCTTTTACCAGACA
ACCATTACCTGTCCACACAATCTAAACTTTCGAAAGATCCCAACGAAAAGAGAGACCACATGGTCCTTCT
TGAGTTTGTAACAGCTGCTGGGATTACACTAGGCATGGATGAACTATACAAATAATAATCGCTGGGACGC
CCGGCGGCCGCGGAAACACAGAAAAAAGCCCGCACCTGACAGTGCGGGCTTTTTTTTTCGACCAAAGGTA
GCGAACGACGAGTCACTGTTGAGGATAAATACTTTCTCTACTAGGCGCCTGTTACACAGGTCCTCAGCGG
CGCGCCTTTGTCGGTGAACGCTCTCCTGAGTAGGACAAATCCGCCGGGAGCGGATTTGAACGTTGTGAAG
CAACGGCCCGGAGGGTGGCGGGCAGGACGCCCGCCATAAACTGCCAGGCATCAAACTAAGCAGAAGGCCA
TCCTGACGGATGGCCTTTTTGCGTTTCAGATCTACCGGTAAACCAGCAATAGACATAAGCGGCTATTTAA
CGACCCTGCCCTGAACCGACGACAAGCTGACGACCGGGTCTCCGCAAGTGGCACTTTTCGGGGAAATGTG
CGCGGAACCCCTATTTGTTTATTTTTCTAAATACATTCAAATATGTATCCGCTCATGAATTAATTCTTAG
AAAAACTCATCGAGCATCAAATGAAACTGCAATTTATTCATATCAGGATTATCAATACCATATTTTTGAA
AAAGCCGTTTCTGTAATGAAGGAGAAAACTCACCGAGGCAGTTCCATAGGATGGCAAGATCCTGGTATCG
GTCTGCGATTCCGACTCGTCCAACATCAATACAACCTATTAATTTCCCCTCGTCAAAAATAAGGTTATCA
AGTGAGAAATCACCATGAGTGACGACTGAATCCGGTGAGAATGGCAAAAGTTTATGCATTTCTTTCCAGA
CTTGTTCAACAGGCCAGCCATTACGCTCGTCATCAAAATCACTCGCATCAACCAAACCGTTATTCATTCG
TGATTGCGCCTGAGCGAGACGAAATACGCGGTCGCTGTTAAAAGGACAATTACAAACAGGAATCGAATGC
AACCGGCGCAGGAACACTGCCAGCGCATCAACAATATTTTCACCTGAATCAGGATATTCTTCTAATACCT
GGAATGCTGTTTTCCCGGGGATCGCAGTGGTGAGTAACCATGCATCATCAGGAGTACGGATAAAATGCTT
GATGGTCGGAAGAGGCATAAATTCCGTCAGCCAGTTTAGTCTGACCATCTCATCTGTAACATCATTGGCA
ACGCTACCTTTGCCATGTTTCAGAAACAACTCTGGCGCATCGGGCTTCCCATACAATCGATAGATTGTCG
CACCTGATTGCCCGACATTATCGCGAGCCCATTTATACCCATATAAATCAGCATCCATGTTGGAATTTAA
TCGCGGCCTAGAGCAAGACGTTTCCCGTTGAATATGGCTCATACTCTTCCTTTTTCAATATTATTGAAGC
ATTTATCAGGGTTATTGTCTCATGAGCGGATACATATTTGAATGTATTTAGAAAAATAAACAAATAGGCA
TGCTAGCGCAGAAACGTCCTAGAAGATGCCAGGAGGATACTTAGCAGAGAGACAATAAGGCCGGAGCGAA
GCCGTTTTTCCATAGGCTCCGCCCCCCTGACGAACATCACGAAATCTGACGCTCAAATCAGTGGTGGCGA
AACCCGACAGGACTATAAAGATACCAGGCGTTTCCCCCTGATGGCTCCCTCTTGCGCTCTCCTGTTCCCG
TCCTGCGGCGTCCGTGTTGTGGTGGAGGCTTTACCCAAATCACCACGTCCCGTTCCGTGTAGACAGTTCG
CTCCAAGCTGGGCTGTGTGCAAGAACCCCCCGTTCAGCCCGACTGCTGCGCCTTATCCGGTAACTATCAT
CTTGAGTCCAACCCGGAAAGACACGACAAAACGCCACTGGCAGCAGCCATTGGTAACTGAGAATTAGTGG
ATTTAGATATCGAGAGTCTTGAAGTGGTGGCCTAACAGAGGCTACACTGAAAGGACAGTATTTGGTATCT
GCGCTCCACTAAAGCCAGTTACCAGGTTAAGCAGTTCCCCAACTGACTTAACCTTCGATCAAACCGCCTC
CCCAGGCGGTTTTTTCGTTTACAGAGCAGGAGATTACGACGATCGTAAAAGGATCTCAAGAAGATCCTTT
ACGGATTCCCGACACCATCACTCTAGAGAATTCATAGGATAGATTCTGGAAACTTTACCGTCCGAGCTCC
AGCCTGCGGTCCGGTTGACGGCTAGCTCAGTCCTAGGTACAGTGCTAGCTCGCTGGGACGCCCGAGAGCC
GAATCGCACTTATTTACAGTAGTTCAGCCTGCGGTCCGGC
Features (pLannotate 1.2.2; 21 found; start..end, strand, type, name):
    141..208     +  misc_RNA       tracrRNA (fragment): trans-activating CRISPR RNA for the Streptococcus pyogenes CRISPR/Cas9 system
    319..341     +  RBS            RBS: efficient ribosome binding site from bacteriophage T7 gene 10 (Olins and Rangwala, 1989)
    349..1056    +  CDS            mCherry: mCherry is a basic (constitutively fluorescent) red fluorescent protein published in 2004, derived from Discosoma sp.. It is reported to be a very rapidly-maturing monomer with low acid sensitivity.
   1057..1437    +  CDS            marA: MARA_ECOLI - Experimental evidence at protein level: Swiss-Prot protein existence level 1. May be a transcriptional activator of genes involved in the multiple antibiotic resistance (Mar) phenotype. It can also activate genes such as sodA, zwf and micF. From Escherichia coli (strain K12).
   1776..1800    +  promoter       J23119(SpeI) promoter (fragment): bacterial promoter (Registry of Standard Biological Parts BBa J23119) modified to end with an SpeI site
   2012..2079    +  misc_RNA       tracrRNA (fragment): trans-activating CRISPR RNA for the Streptococcus pyogenes CRISPR/Cas9 system
   2190..2212    +  RBS            RBS: efficient ribosome binding site from bacteriophage T7 gene 10 (Olins and Rangwala, 1989)
   2220..2933    +  CDS            10B: 10B is a fluorescent protein published in 1996, derived from Aequorea victoria.
   2934..2993    +  CDS            marA (fragment): MARA_ECOLI - Experimental evidence at protein level: Swiss-Prot protein existence level 1. May be a transcriptional activator of genes involved in the multiple antibiotic resistance (Mar) phenotype. It can also activate genes such as sodA, zwf and micF. From Escherichia coli (strain K12).
   3305..3329    +  promoter       J23119(SpeI) promoter (fragment): bacterial promoter (Registry of Standard Biological Parts BBa J23119) modified to end with an SpeI site
   3541..3608    +  misc_RNA       tracrRNA (fragment): trans-activating CRISPR RNA for the Streptococcus pyogenes CRISPR/Cas9 system
   3719..3741    +  RBS            RBS: efficient ribosome binding site from bacteriophage T7 gene 10 (Olins and Rangwala, 1989)
   3749..3958    +  CDS            repA (fragment): REP5_ECOLX - Experimental evidence at protein level: Swiss-Prot protein existence level 1. RepA is essential for origin function, autoregulates its own synthesis from the promoter, and, when overproduced, blocks origin function. From Escherichia coli.
   3962..4672    +  CDS            mCerulean: mCerulean is a basic (constitutively fluorescent) cyan fluorescent protein published in 2005, derived from Aequorea victoria. It is reported to be a very rapidly-maturing monomer.
   4837..4870    +  terminator     rrnB T1 terminator (fragment): Escherichia coli rrnB; transcription terminator T1 from the E. coli rrnB gene
   4962..4989    +  terminator     rrnB T2 terminator: transcription terminator T2 from the E. coli rrnB gene
   5111..5168    +  promoter       AmpR promoter (fragment): bla
   5177..5992    -  CDS            KanR: aminoglycoside phosphotransferase; aph(3')-Ia; confers resistance to kanamycin in bacteria or G418 (Geneticin®) in eukaryotes
   5993..6084    -  promoter       AmpR promoter: bla
   6102..6737    -  rep_origin     ColA ori: Plasmids containing the ColA origin of replication can be propagated in E. coli cells that contain additional plasmids with compatible origins.
   6805..6829    +  promoter       J23119(SpeI) promoter (fragment): bacterial promoter (Registry of Standard Biological Parts BBa J23119) modified to end with an SpeI site
