[The description below was written by a language model from this plasmid's Addgene catalogue record and pLannotate feature annotations shown in this document.]
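Description:
pJ2072.2_CRISPRlator is a bacterial synthetic-biology plasmid built on the pCOLA backbone that carries the "CRISPRlator" circuit, part of a set of multistable and dynamic CRISPR-interference circuits. It replicates in E. coli from the ColA origin, which is compatible with other common origins and so allows co-maintenance with additional plasmids. Selection is with kanamycin, through an aminoglycoside phosphotransferase (KanR) gene driven by a bla-type promoter. The catalogue lists it as high copy.

The annotated 6.9 kb sequence shows three similarly organised modules, all in the same orientation. Each has a fragment matching the constitutive J23119 promoter, followed by an S. pyogenes tracrRNA-derived segment of the kind that forms a single-guide RNA scaffold. Next come a T7 gene 10 ribosome binding site and a fluorescent protein coding sequence. The three reporters are mCherry, an Aequorea victoria GFP-family variant (called "10B" by the annotation tool) and mCerulean. They are joined to sequences matching E. coli marA (full length and a short fragment) or a fragment of repA. The record does not say what these fused segments are for, though they may act as stability-modulating tags. rrnB T1 and T2 terminators follow the third module.

This layout fits a ring of three nodes, each producing a guide RNA plus its own reporter colour. The guide spacers, their target sites and the repression wiring are not annotated, and the depositor's original GenBank file holds the authoritative annotations. No Cas9 or dCas9 gene is present here. The depositor notes that a second plasmid, pJ1996_v2, is needed for the circuit to work as designed.
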