Addgene plasmid #140674: pJ2072.2_CRISPRlator
Purpose: CRISPRlator
Depositing lab: Yolanda Schaerli. Depositing organization: Universite de Lausanne (UNIL). Publication: Multistable and dynamic CRISPRi-based synthetic circuits. Santos-Moreno J, Tasiudi E, Stelling J, Schaerli Y. Nat Commun. 2020 Jun 2;11(1):2746. doi: 10.1038/s41467-020-16574-1. PubMed 32488086.
Backbone
  Vector backbone: pCOLA
  Vector type: Bacterial Expression, Synthetic Biology
Growth in bacteria
  Bacterial resistance: Kanamycin, 50 μg/mL
  Growth temperature: 37°C
  Growth strain: DH5alpha
  Copy number: High Copy
Gene/Insert
  Gene/Insert name: CRISPRlator
Terms and licenses: Academic/Nonprofit Terms; Industry Terms: Not Available to Industry
Depositor comments: GenBank file with original annotations can be downloaded from the "Resource Information" section. Please note that, in addition, plasmid pJ1996_v2 is needed for the circuit encoded on this plasmid to operate as designed.
How to cite: pJ2072.2_CRISPRlator was a gift from Yolanda Schaerli (Addgene plasmid # 140674 ; http://n2t.net/addgene:140674 ; RRID:Addgene_140674)
